>Addgene plasmid #170084 | PdnaK-IR3 GFP pZa | addgene full sequence | sequence record 343125 | Addgene NGS Result
AGCTTACGCGTGGCATCAAATAAAACGAAAGGCTCAGTCGAAAGACTGGGCCTTTCGTTTTATCTGTTGT
TTGTCGGTGAACGCTCTCCTGAGTAGGACAAATCCGCCGCCCTAGACCTAGGGATATATTCCGCTTCCTC
GCTCACTGACTCGCTACGCTCGGTCGTTCGACTGCGGCGAGCGGAAATGGCTTACGAACGGGGCGGAGAT
TTCCTGGAAGATGCCAGGAAGATACTTAACAGGGAAGTGAGAGGGCCGCGGCAAAGCCGTTTTTCCATAG
GCTCCGCCCCCCTGACAAGCATCACGAAATCTGACGCTCAAATCAGTGGTGGCGAAACCCGACAGGACTA
TAAAGATACCAGGCGTTTCCCCCTGGCGGCTCCCTCGTGCGCTCTCCTGTTCCTGCCTTTCGGTTTACCG
GTGTCATTCCGCTGTTATGGCCGCGTTTGTCTCATTCCACGCCTGACACTCAGTTCCGGGTAGGCAGTTC
GCTCCAAGCTGGACTGTATGCACGAACCCCCCGTTCAGTCCGACCGCTGCGCCTTATCCGGTAACTATCG
TCTTGAGTCCAACCCGGAAAGACATGCAAAAGCACCACTGGCAGCAGCCACTGGTAATTGATTTAGAGGA
GTTAGTCTTGAAGTCATGCGCCGGTTAAGGCTAAACTGAAAGGACAAGTTTTGGTGACTGCGCTCCTCCA
AGCCAGTTACCTCGGTTCAAAGAGTTGGTAGCTCAGAGAACCTTCGAAAAACCGCCCTGCAAGGCGGTTT
TTTCGTTTTCAGAGCAAGAGATTACGCGCAGACCAAAACGATCTCAAGAAGATCATCTTATTAATCAGAT
AAAATATTTCTAGATTTCAGTGCAATTTATCTCTTCAAATGTAGCACCTGAAGTCAGCCCCATACGATAT
AAGTTGTTACTAGTGCTTGGATTCTCACCAATAAAAAACGCCCGGCGGCAACCGAGCGTTCTGAACAAAT
CCAGATGGAGTTCTGAGGTCATTACTGGATCTATCAACAGGAGTCCAAGCGAGCTCGATATCAAATTACG
CCCCGCCCTGCCACTCATCGCAGTACTGTTGTAATTCATTAAGCATTCTGCCGACATGGAAGCCATCACA
AACGGCATGATGAACCTGAATCGCCAGCGGCATCAGCACCTTGTCGCCTTGCGTATAATATTTGCCCATG
GTGAAAACGGGGGCGAAGAAGTTGTCCATATTGGCCACGTTTAAATCAAAACTGGTGAAACTCACCCAGG
GATTGGCTGAGACGAAAAACATATTCTCAATAAACCCTTTAGGGAAATAGGCCAGGTTTTCACCGTAACA
CGCCACATCTTGCGAATATATGTGTAGAAACTGCCGGAAATCGTCGTGGTATTCACTCCAGAGCGATGAA
AACGTTTCAGTTTGCTCATGGAAAACGGTGTAACAAGGGTGAACACTATCCCATATCACCAGCTCACCGT
CTTTCATTGCCATACGGAATTCCGGATGAGCATTCATCAGGCGGGCAAGAATGTGAATAAAGGCCGGATA
AAACTTGTGCTTATTTTTCTTTACGGTCTTTAAAAAGGCCGTAATATCCAGCTGAACGGTCTGGTTATAG
GTACATTGAGCAACTGACTGAAATGCCTCAAAATGTTCTTTACGATGCCATTGGGATATATCAACGGTGG
TATATCCAGTGATTTTTTTCTCCATTTTAGCTTCCTTAGCTCCTGAAAATCTCGATAACTCAAAAAATAC
GCCCGGTAGTGATCTTATTTCATTATGGTGAAAGTTGGAACCTCTTACGTGCCGATCAACGTCTCATTTT
CGCCAGATATCGACGTCCTCGAGAAAAGCACAAAAAATTTTTGCATCTCCCCCTTGATGACGTGGTTTAC
GACCCCATTTAGTAGTCAACCGCAGTGAGTGAGTCTGCAAAAAAATGAAATTGGGCAGTTGAAACCAGAC
GTTTCGCCCCTATTACAGACTCACAACCACATGATGACCGAATATATAGTGGAGACGTTTAGATGGCAAG
CTTGAGCGGGGTGCACTCATCAAAAGAGGAGAAAACGCGTGGTACCATGCGTAAAGGAGAAGAACTTTTC
ACTGGAGTTGTCCCAATTCTTGTTGAATTAGATGGTGATGTTAATGGGCACAAATTTTCTGTCAGTGGAG
AGGGTGAAGGTGATGCAACATACGGAAAACTTACCCTTAAATTTATTTGCACTACTGGAAAACTACCTGT
TCCATGGCCAACACTTGTCACTACTTTCGGTTATGGTGTTCAATGCTTTGCGAGATACCCAGATCATATG
AAACAGCATGACTTTTTCAAGAGTGCCATGCCCGAAGGTTATGTACAGGAAAGAACTATATTTTTCAAAG
ATGACGGGAACTACAAGACACGTGCTGAAGTCAAGTTTGAAGGTGATACCCTTGTTAATAGAATCGAGTT
AAAAGGTATTGATTTTAAAGAAGATGGAAACATTCTTGGACACAAATTGGAATACAACTATAACTCACAC
AATGTATACATCATGGCAGACAAACAAAAGAATGGAATCAAAGTTAACTTCAAAATTAGACACAACATTG
AAGATGGAAGCGTTCAACTAGCAGACCATTATCAACAAAATACTCCAATTGGCGATGGCCCTGTCCTTTT
ACCAGACAACCATTACCTGTCCACACAATCTGCCCTTTCGAAAGATCCCAACGAAAAGAGAGACCACATG
GTCCTTCTTGAGTTTGTAACAGCTGCTGGGATTACACATGGCATGGATGAACTATACAAATAAA
Features (pLannotate 1.2.2; 7 found; start..end, strand, type, name):
     17..103     +  terminator     rrnB T1 terminator: Escherichia coli rrnB; transcription terminator T1 from the E. coli rrnB gene
    129..184     -  rep_origin     RSF ori (fragment): Plasmids containing the RSF 1030 origin of replication can be propagated in E. coli cells that contain additional plasmids with compatible origins.
    272..817     -  rep_origin     p15A ori: Plasmids containing the medium-copy-number p15A origin of replication can be propagated in E. coli cells that contain a second plasmid with the ColE1 origin.
    931..1025    -  terminator     lambda t0 terminator: transcription terminator from phage lambda
   1046..1705    -  CDS            CmR: chloramphenicol acetyltransferase; cat; confers resistance to chloramphenicol
   1706..1808    -  promoter       cat promoter: promoter of the E. coli cat gene encoding chloramphenicol acetyltransferase
   2077..2790    +  CDS            hfriFP: hfriFP is a fluorescent protein published in 2013, derived from Herbaspirillum frisingense.
