[The description below was written by a language model from this plasmid's Addgene catalogue record and pLannotate feature annotations shown in this document.]
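Description:
PdnaK-IR3 GFP pZa is a small bacterial expression and synthetic-biology plasmid of about 2.8 kb, built on the pZa backbone for use in E. coli. It replicates from a p15A origin, which the record lists as low copy and which is compatible with ColE1-type plasmids in the same cell. A short fragment annotated as RSF ori next to it is most likely a partial homology match rather than a second functional origin. Selection is by chloramphenicol, through a chloramphenicol acetyltransferase gene driven by its own cat promoter and followed by the phage lambda t0 terminator.

The payload is a green fluorescent protein reporter of roughly 0.7 kb, inserted by Gibson assembly and placed under an engineered promoter called PdnaK-IR3. According to the catalogue entry, this is the E. coli dnaK heat shock promoter modified to carry the IR3 HAIR motif from Mycobacterium tuberculosis, an inverted-repeat operator element associated with heat shock gene repression. The promoter itself was not picked up by the automated annotation, but an unannotated stretch immediately upstream of the reporter presumably contains it. The reporter reading frame is labelled hfriFP by the annotation tool, whereas the depositor describes it simply as GFP; the discrepancy probably reflects database matching, and the record does not specify the GFP variant. Because the plasmid is circular, the rrnB T1 terminator sits just downstream of the reporter and closes the transcription unit.

The associated work concerns genetic circuits that use an engineered heat shock response to detect toxicity triggered by nanomaterials. This plasmid serves as a fluorescent readout of stress-responsive promoter activity in whole-cell biosensors.
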