Addgene plasmid #170084: PdnaK-IR3 GFP pZa
Purpose: GFP expression under the control of E. coli dnaK promoter engineered with IR3 HAIR motif from M. tuberculosis
Depositing lab: Urartu Seker. Depositing organization: Bilkent University UNAM, Nanotechnology Research Center. Publication: Genetic Circuits To Detect Nanomaterial Triggered Toxicity through Engineered Heat Shock Response Mechanism. Saltepe B, Bozkurt EU, Haciosmanoglu N, Seker UOS. ACS Synth Biol. 2019 Oct 18;8(10):2404-2417. doi: 10.1021/acssynbio.9b00291. Epub 2019 Oct 2. PubMed 31536326.
Backbone
  Vector backbone: pZa
  Backbone size w/o insert (bp): 2078
  Total vector size (bp): 2795
  Vector type: Bacterial Expression, Synthetic Biology
Growth in bacteria
  Bacterial resistance: Chloramphenicol, 25 μg/mL
  Growth temperature: 37°C
  Growth strain: DH5alpha
  Copy number: Low Copy
Gene/Insert
  Gene/Insert name: Green fluorescent protein (alt name: GFP)
  Species: Bacteria
  Insert size (bp): 716
  Promoter: PdnaK-IR3
  Cloning method: Gibson Cloning
  Sequencing primers: 5′ TACGCCCGGTAGTGATCTTAT
Terms and licenses: Academic/Nonprofit Terms; Industry Terms: Not Available to Industry
How to cite: PdnaK-IR3 GFP pZa was a gift from Urartu Seker (Addgene plasmid # 170084 ; http://n2t.net/addgene:170084 ; RRID:Addgene_170084)
